Addgene plasmid #25294: SIRT6
Purpose: Bacterial expression for structure determination; may not be full ORF
Depositing lab: Cheryl Arrowsmith. Depositing organization: University of Toronto.
Backbone
  Vector backbone: pET28a-LIC
  Backbone manufacturer: SGC
  Backbone size w/o insert (bp): 7328
  Vector type: Bacterial Expression
Growth in bacteria
  Bacterial resistance: Kanamycin, 50 μg/mL
  Growth temperature: 37°C
  Growth strain: DH5alpha
  Copy number: Low Copy
Gene/Insert
  Gene/Insert name: SIRT6_11 (alt names: PDB: 3K35; sirtuin 6)
  Species: H. sapiens (human)
  Insert size (bp): 756
  Mutation: Truncated
  Entrez Gene: SIRT6 (a.k.a. SIR2L6, hSIRT6)
  Tag / fusion protein: His (N terminal on insert)
  Cloning method: Restriction Enzyme
  Sequencing primers: 5′ T7; 3′ T7-term
Terms and licenses: Academic/Nonprofit Terms; Industry Terms: Not Available to Industry
Depositor comments: PDB: 3K35.
How to cite: SIRT6 was a gift from Cheryl Arrowsmith (Addgene plasmid # 25294 ; http://n2t.net/addgene:25294 ; RRID:Addgene_25294)
