[The description below was written by a language model from this plasmid's Addgene catalogue record.]
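Description:
SIRT6 is a bacterial expression plasmid built on the pET28a-LIC backbone, a ligation-independent-cloning derivative of pET28a from a structural genomics programme. It carries a truncated fragment of human sirtuin 6 (insert designated SIRT6_11, about 756 bp) rather than the complete open reading frame, and the record explicitly cautions that the construct may not encode the full-length protein. The plasmid is selected with kanamycin, is listed as low copy, and is maintained in a standard cloning strain. The backbone is recorded as roughly 7.3 kb without the insert.

The SIRT6 fragment is fused to an N-terminal His tag, which allows the recombinant protein to be purified by immobilised metal affinity chromatography. The record does not name the promoter directly, but the listed sequencing primers (T7 forward and T7 terminator) are consistent with the usual pET arrangement, in which the insert sits between a T7 promoter and T7 terminator and is expressed in E. coli hosts that supply T7 RNA polymerase. No feature table was provided, so details such as the origin of replication, the presence of a protease cleavage site after the tag, or the exact residue boundaries of the truncation are not stated.

The stated purpose is production of protein for structure determination, and the depositor comments link the construct to a deposited crystal structure of SIRT6. It is therefore suited to producing a crystallisable SIRT6 domain for structural, biophysical or in vitro biochemical work, rather than to studies requiring the full-length protein.
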