>Addgene plasmid #25294 | SIRT6 | depositor partial sequence | sequence record 11768 | Author sequence
CCGGAGGAGCTGGAGCGGAAGGTGTGGGAACTGGCGAGGCTGGTCTGGCAGTCTTCCAGTGTGGTGTTCC
ACACGGGTGCCGGCATCAGCACTGCCTCTGGCATCCCCGACTTCAGGGGTCCCCACGGAGTCTGGACCAT
GGAGGAGCGAGGTCTGGCCCCCAAGTTCGACACCACCTTTGAGAGCGCGCGGCCCACGCAGACCCACATG
GCGCTGGTGCAGCTGGAGCGCGTGGGCCTCCTCCGCTTCCTGGTCAGCCAGAACGTGGACGGGCTCCATG
TGCGCTCAGGCTTCCCCAGGGACAAACTGGCAGAGCTCCACGGGAACATGTTTGTGGAAGAATGTGCCAA
GTGTAAGACGCAGTACGTCCGAGACACAGTCGTGGGCACCATGGGCCTGAAGGCCACGGGCCGGCTCTGC
ACCGTGGCTAAGGCAAGGGGGCTGCGAGCCTGCAGGGGAGAGCTGAGGGACACCATCCTAGACTGGGAGG
ACTCCCTGCCCGACCGGGACCTGGCACTCGCCGATGAGGCCAGCAGGAACGCCGACCTGTCCATCACGCT
GGGTACATCGCTGCAGATCCGGCCCAGCGGGAACCTGCCGCTGGCTACCAAGCGCCGGGGAGGCCGCCTG
GTCATCGTCAACCTGCAGCCCACCAAGCACGACCGCCATGCTGACCTCCGCATCCATGGCTACGTTGACG
AGGTCATGACCCGGCTCATGAAGCACCTGGGGCTGGAGATCCCCGCCTGGGACGGC
