>Addgene plasmid #25294 | SIRT6 | addgene partial sequence | sequence record 52249 | T7-term
GGCTTTGTTAGCAGCCGGATCTCAGTGGTGGTGGTGGTGGTGCTCGAGTGCGGCCGCAAGCTTCGTCATC
AGCCGTCCCAGGCGGGGATCTCCAGCCCCAGGTGCTTCATGAGCCGGGTCATGACCTCGTCAACGTAGCC
ATGGATGCGGAGGTCAGCATGGCGGTCGTGCTTGGTGGGCTGCAGGTTGACGATGACCAGGCGGCCTCCC
CGGCGCTTGGTAGCCAGCGGCAGGTTCCCGCTGGGCCGGATCTGCAGCGATGTACCCAGCGTGATGGACA
GGTCGGCGTTCCTGCTGGCCTCATCGGCGAGTGCCAGGTCCCGGTCGGGCAGGGAGTCCTCCCAGTCTAG
GATGGTGTCCCTCAGCTCTCCCCTGCAGGCTCGCAGCCCCCTTGCCTTAGCCACGGTGCAGAGCCGGCCC
GTGGCCTTCAGGCCCATGGTGCCCACGACTGTGTCTCGGACGTACTGCGTCTTACACTTGGCACATTCTT
CCACAAACATGTTCCCGTGGAGCTCTGCCAGTTTGTCCCTGGGGAAGCCTGAGCGCACATGGAGCCCGTC
CACGTTCTGGCTGACCAGGAAGCGGAGGAGGCCCACGCGCTCCAGCTGCACCAGCGCCATGTGGGTCTGC
GTGGGCCGCGCGCTCTCAAAGGTGGTGTCGAACTTGGGGGCCAGACCTCGCTCCTCCATGGTCCAGACTC
CGTGGGGACCCCTGAAGTCGGGGATGCCAGAGGCAGTGCTGATGCCGGCACCCGTGTGGAACACCACACT
GGAAGACTGCCAGACCAGCCTCGCCAGTTCCCACACCTTCCGCTCCAGCTCCTCCGGACTACCACGCGGA
ACCAGGCCGCTGCTGTGATGATGATGATGATGG
