>Addgene plasmid #25294 | SIRT6 | addgene partial sequence | sequence record 52251 | pBRrevBam_primer
GCCGGCCACGATGCGTCCGGCGTAGAGGATCGAGATCTCGATCCCGCGAAATTAATACGACTCACTATAG
GGGAATTGTGAGCGGATAACAATTCCCCTCTAGAAATAATTTTGTTTAACTTTAAGAAGGAGATATACCA
TGGGCAGCAGCCATCATCATCATCATCACAGCAGCGGCCTGGTTCCGCGTGGTAGTCCGGAGGAGCTGGA
GCGGAAGGTGTGGGAACTGGCGAGGCTGGTCTGGCAGTCTTCCAGTGTGGTGTTCCACACGGGTGCCGGC
ATCAGCACTGCCTCTGGCATCCCCGACTTCAGGGGTCCCCACGGAGTCTGGACCATGGAGGAGCGAGGTC
TGGCCCCCAAGTTCGACACCACCTTTGAGAGCGCGCGGCCCACGCAGACCCACATGGCGCTGGTGCAGCT
GGAGCGCGTGGGCCTCCTCCGCTTCCTGGTCAGCCAGAACGTGGACGGGCTCCATGTGCGCTCAGGCTTC
CCCAGGGACAAACTGGCAGAGCTCCACGGGAACATGTTTGTGGAAGAATGTGCCAAGTGTAAGACGCAGT
ACGTCCGAGACACAGTCGTGGGCACCATGGGCCTGAAGGCCACGGGCCGGCTCTGCACCGTGGCTAAGGC
AAGGGGGCTGCGAGCCTGCAGGGGAGAGCTGAGGGACACCATCCTAGACTGGGAGGACTCCCTGCCCGAC
CGGGACCTGGCACTCGCCGATGAGGCCAGCAGGAACGCCGACCTGTCCATCACGCTGGGTACATCGCTGC
AGATCCGGCCCAGCGGGAACCTGCCGCTGGCTACCAAGCGCCGGGGAGGCCGCCTGGTCATCGTCA
